Addgene plasmid #20597: pWZL Neo Myr Flag PRKACG
Depositing lab: William Hahn & Jean Zhao. Depositing organization: Dana-Farber Cancer Institute. Publication: Integrative Genomic Approaches Identify IKBKE as a Breast Cancer Oncogene (Kinase Library Clones). Boehm JS, Zhao JJ, Yao J, Kim SY, Firestein R, Dunn IF, Sjostrom SK, Garraway LA, Weremowicz S, Richardson AL, Greulich H, Stewart CJ, Mulvey LA, Shen RR, Ambrogio L, Hirozane-Kishikawa T, Hill DE, Vidal M, Meyerson M, Grenier JK, Hinkle G, Root DE, Roberts TM, Lander ES, Polyak K, Hahn WC. Cell. 2007 Jun 15. 129(6):1065-1079. 10.1016/j.cell.2007.03.052 PubMed 17574021.
Backbone
  Vector backbone: pWZL-Neo-Myr-Flag-DEST
  Backbone manufacturer: William Hahn Lab (available at Addgene, #15300)
  Vector type: Mammalian Expression, Retroviral
  Selectable markers: Neomycin (select with G418)
Growth in bacteria
  Bacterial resistance: Ampicillin, 100 μg/mL
  Growth temperature: 37°C
  Growth strain: Stbl3
  Growth instructions: Stbl3 cells to prevent recombination.
  Copy number: Unknown
Gene/Insert
  Gene/Insert name: PRKACG (alt name: protein kinase, cAMP-dependent, catalytic, gamma)
  Species: H. sapiens (human)
  GenBank ID: NM_002732
  Entrez Gene: PRKACG (a.k.a. BDPLT19, KAPG, PKACg)
  Tag / fusion protein: Myr (N terminal on backbone); Flag (N terminal on backbone)
  Cloning method: Gateway Cloning
  Sequencing primers: 5′ pWZL-Fwd (GAA CCT CCT CGT TCG ACC); 3′ pWZL-Rev (TTC CGG GCC CTC ACA TTG)
Resource information
  A portion of this plasmid was derived from a plasmid made by: 4-G3
Terms and licenses: Academic/Nonprofit Terms; Industry Terms: Not Available to Industry
Depositor comments: ORFs were cloned into Gateway compatible pEntry vectors. An LR recombination reaction was performed to move the ORF to pWZL-Neo-Myr-Flag DEST such that the ORF would have 5' myristoylation and flag tags. This plasmid is part of a kinase library, and the gene has been verified, but has not been fully sequenced for minor mutations. Please see the following link for plasmids from this article that are not part of the kinase library http://www.addgene.org/pubmed/17574021
How to cite: pWZL Neo Myr Flag PRKACG was a gift from William Hahn & Jean Zhao (Addgene plasmid # 20597 ; http://n2t.net/addgene:20597 ; RRID:Addgene_20597)
