[The description below was written by a language model from this plasmid's Addgene catalogue record.]
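Description:
pWZL Neo Myr Flag PRKACG is a retroviral mammalian expression plasmid built on the Gateway-compatible pWZL-Neo-Myr-Flag-DEST backbone. It is propagated in bacteria under ampicillin selection, and the record recommends a recombination-deficient strain, which guards against rearrangement between the repeated retroviral sequences typical of such vectors. In mammalian cells, stably transduced populations are selected with G418 through the neomycin resistance marker. The record does not include a feature table, so the promoter driving the insert, the origin of replication and the arrangement of the neomycin cassette are not stated explicitly, and the copy number is listed as unknown.

The insert is the human PRKACG open reading frame, which encodes the gamma catalytic subunit of cAMP-dependent protein kinase. It was first cloned into a Gateway entry vector and then transferred into the destination vector by an LR recombination reaction, placing it in frame behind two backbone-encoded N-terminal elements: a myristoylation signal and a Flag epitope. The myristoylation signal directs lipid modification and membrane targeting of the fusion protein, a strategy commonly used to promote constitutive activation of kinases. The Flag tag allows detection or immunoprecipitation of the expressed protein.

The plasmid is one member of a library of myristoylated, Flag-tagged human kinase clones assembled for gain-of-function screening in a study aimed at identifying breast cancer oncogenes. The depositors note that the identity of the gene was verified, but the clone was not fully sequenced, so minor mutations cannot be excluded.
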