>Addgene plasmid #20597 | pWZL Neo Myr Flag PRKACG | addgene partial sequence | sequence record 26422 | 20597 with pWZL-Fwd
CTCCTTCTCTAGGCGCCGGCCGGATCCAGAATTCGCCACCATGGGGTCTTCAAAATCTAAACCAAAGGAC
CCCAGCCAGCGCCGGCGCAGGATCCGAGGTTACCTTGACTACAAAGACGATGACGACAAGCAATTGACAA
GTTTGTACAAAAAAGTTGGCATGGGCAACGCTCCCGCCAAGAAGGACACCGAGCAGGAGGAGAGCGTGAA
CGAGTTCCTAGCCAAAGCCAGAGGAGATTTCCTCTACAGATGGGGAAACCCCGCTCAAAACACCGCCAGC
TCGGATCAGTTCGAACGGCTCAGGACGCTGGGCATGGGCTCCTTCGGGCGGGTGATGCTGGTGAGGCACC
AGGAGACCGGCGGCCACTACGCCATGAAGATCCTCAACAAGCAGAAGGTGGTGAAGATGAAGCAGGTCGA
GCACATACTGAACGAGAAGCGCATCCTGCAGGCGATCGACTTTCCGTTCCTCGTCAAGCTCCAGTTCTCC
TTTAAGGACAACTCCTACCTGTACCTGGTGATGGAGTACGTGCCGGGTGGGGAGATGTTCTCCCGCCTAC
AGCGCGTCGGAAGGTTTAGCGAGCCCCATGCCTGTTTCTATGCCGCCCAGGTCGTCCTGGCCGTCCAGTA
CCTACACTCGCTCGACCTCATCCACCGCGACCTGAAGCCCGAGAATCTCCTCATCGACCAGCANGGCTAC
CTGCAGGTGACGGACTTCGGTTTCGCCAAGCGCGTGAAGGGCCGCACTT
